Addgene plasmid #194431: pCMV-ADARcd-YTHmut
Purpose: ADAR1 catalytic domain E488Q fused to YTHmut
Depositing lab: Kate Meyer. Publication: Improved Methods for Deamination-Based m(6)A Detection. Zhu H, Yin X, Holley CL, Meyer KD. Front Cell Dev Biol. 2022 Apr 27;10:888279. doi: 10.3389/fcell.2022.888279. eCollection 2022. PubMed 35573664.
Backbone
  Vector backbone: pCMV
  Total vector size (bp): 5230
  Vector type: Mammalian Expression
Growth in bacteria
  Bacterial resistance: Ampicillin, 100 μg/mL
  Growth temperature: 37°C
  Growth strain: DH5alpha
  Copy number: Unknown
Gene/Insert
  Gene/Insert name: ADARcd fused to YTHmut domain
  Species: H. sapiens (human)
  Mutation: m6A binding region of YTH domain is deleted
  Entrez Gene: ADAR (a.k.a. ADAR1, AGS6, DRADA, DSH, DSRAD, G1P1, IFI-4, IFI4, K88DSRBP, P136)
  Tag / fusion protein: ADARcd-YTHmut-HA
Terms and licenses: Academic/Nonprofit Terms; Industry Terms: Not Available to Industry
How to cite: pCMV-ADARcd-YTHmut was a gift from Kate Meyer (Addgene plasmid # 194431 ; http://n2t.net/addgene:194431 ; RRID:Addgene_194431)
