[The description below was written by a language model from this plasmid's Addgene catalogue record and pLannotate feature annotations shown in this document.]
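Description:
pCMV-ADARcd-YTHmut is a mammalian expression plasmid on a pCMV backbone, listed at about 5.2 kb (the sequenced record is 5,164 nt). It is propagated in E. coli through a high-copy ColE1/pUC-type origin and selected with ampicillin via the β-lactamase gene and its own promoter. Short remnants of lac regulatory elements, a pBluescript polylinker, an SV40 promoter fragment and a bom fragment are backbone leftovers. No mammalian selection marker is annotated, which fits transient transfection.

The payload is a single fusion open reading frame driven by the human CMV immediate-early enhancer and promoter and terminated by the bovine growth hormone polyadenylation signal. A T7 promoter sits just upstream of the coding region. According to the catalogue entry, the fusion is an ADAR deaminase catalytic domain carrying the hyperactive E488Q substitution, joined to a mutant YTH domain in which the m6A-binding region has been deleted, with an HA tag at the C-terminal end. The HA tag is not separately annotated in the feature table. The table places an adenosine deaminase fragment first, then a short stretch matching a base-editor construct that is probably a linker, then a fragment of human YTHDF2. The automated annotation matches the deaminase segment to rat Adarb1 (ADAR2), whereas the catalogue describes it as human ADAR1. The record does not resolve this discrepancy.

The associated publication concerns deamination-based detection of m6A, in which an RNA-editing enzyme tethered to an m6A-reading YTH domain marks sites near methylated adenosines. With its m6A-binding region removed, this construct most plausibly serves as the binding-deficient control for measuring background, m6A-independent A-to-I editing, though the record does not state this role.
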