Features (pLannotate 1.2.2; 17 found; start..end, strand, type, name):
    132..335     +  promoter       CMV promoter: human cytomegalovirus (CMV) immediate early promoter
    377..395     +  promoter       T7 promoter: promoter for bacteriophage T7 RNA polymerase
    412..1602    +  CDS            Adarb1 (fragment): RED1_RAT - Also known as Red1. Experimental evidence at protein level: Swiss-Prot protein existence level 1. Catalyzes the hydrolytic deamination of adenosine to inosine in double-stranded RNA (dsRNA) referred to as A-to-I RNA editing. This may affect gene expression and function in a number of ways that include mRNA translation by changing codons and hence the amino acid sequence of proteins; pre-mRNA splicing by altering splice site recognition sequences; RNA stability by changing sequences involved in nuclease recognition; genetic stability in the case of RNA virus genomes by changing seque
   1603..1643    +  CDS            ABE(7.10) (fragment): adenine base editor comprising wild-type E. coli TadA fused to the evolved TadA*(7.10) mutant (Gaudelli et al., 2017)
   1648..2157    +  CDS            YTHDF2 (fragment): YTHD2_HUMAN - Also known as HGRG8 From Homo sapiens (Human).
   2225..2449    +  polyA_signal   bGH poly(A) signal: bovine growth hormone polyadenylation signal
   2453..2474    +  promoter       SV40 promoter (fragment): SV40 enhancer and early promoter
   2479..2495    +  misc_feature   MCS (fragment): pBluescript multiple cloning site
   2544..2560    -  protein_bind   lac operator: The lac repressor binds to the lac operator to inhibit transcription in E. coli. This inhibition can be relieved by adding lactose or isopropyl-β-D-thiogalactopyranoside (IPTG). lac repressor encoded by lacI
   2568..2598    -  promoter       lac promoter: promoter for the E. coli lac operon
   2613..2634    -  protein_bind   CAP binding site: CAP binding activates transcription in the presence of cAMP. E. coli catabolite activator protein
   2647..2739    -  CDS            lacI (fragment): lac repressor; lacI; The lac repressor binds to the lac operator to inhibit transcription in E. coli. This inhibition can be relieved by adding lactose or isopropyl-β-D-thiogalactopyranoside (IPTG).
   2922..3510    -  rep_origin     ori: high-copy-number ColE1/pMB1/pBR322/pUC origin of replication
   3681..4541    -  CDS            AmpR: β-lactamase; bla; confers resistance to ampicillin, carbenicillin, and related antibiotics
   4542..4646    -  promoter       AmpR promoter: bla
   4717..4761    -  misc_feature   bom (fragment): basis of mobility region from pBR322
   4916..131     +  enhancer       CMV enhancer (across the origin): human cytomegalovirus immediate early enhancer
>Addgene plasmid #194431 | pCMV-ADARcd-YTHmut | addgene full sequence | sequence record 382431 | Addgene NGS Result
ATATGCCAAGTACGCCCCCTATTGACGTCAATGACGGTAAATGGCCCGCCTGGCATTATGCCCAGTACAT
GACCTTATGGGACTTTCCTACTTGGCAGTACATCTACGTATTAGTCATCGCTATTACCATGGTGATGCGG
TTTTGGCAGTACATCAATGGGCGTGGATAGCGGTTTGACTCACGGGGATTTCCAAGTCTCCACCCCATTG
ACGTCAATGGGAGTTTGTTTTGGCACCAAAATCAACGGGACTTTCCAAAATGTCGTAACAACTCCGCCCC
ATTGACGCAAATGGGCGGTAGGCGTGTACGGTGGGAGGTCTATATAAGCAGAGCTGGTTTAGTGAACCGT
CAGATCCGCTAGAGATCCGCGGCCGCTAATACGACTCACTATAGGGAGAGCCGCCACCATGCCATCTCGC
CAGCCTATTCCCAGTGAGGGTCTTCAGCTGCATTTACCGCAGGTTTTAGCTGACGCTGTCTCACGCCTGG
TCCTGGGTAAGTTTGGTGACCTGACCGACAACTTCTCCTCCCCTCACGCTCGCAGAAAAGTGCTGGCTGG
AGTCGTCATGACAACAGGCACAGATGTTAAAGATGCCAAGGTGATAAGTGTTTCTACAGGAACAAAATGT
ATTAATGGTGAATACATGAGTGATCGTGGCCTTGCATTAAATGACTGCCATGCAGAAATAATATCTCGGA
GATCCTTGCTCAGATTTCTTTATACACAACTTGAGCTTTACTTAAATAACAAAGATGATCAAAAAAGATC
CATCTTTCAGAAATCAGAGCGAGGGGGGTTTAGGCTGAAGGAGAATGTCCAGTTTCATCTGTACATCAGC
ACCTCTCCCTGTGGAGATGCCAGAATCTTCTCACCACATGAGCCAATCCTGGAAGAACCAGCAGATAGAC
ACCCAAATCGTAAAGCAAGAGGACAGCTACGGACCAAAATAGAGTCTGGTCAGGGGACGATTCCAGTGCG
CTCCAATGCGAGCATCCAAACGTGGGACGGGGTGCTGCAAGGGGAGCGGCTGCTCACCATGTCCTGCAGT
GACAAGATTGCACGCTGGAACGTGGTGGGCATCCAGGGATCCCTGCTCAGCATTTTCGTGGAGCCCATTT
ACTTCTCGAGCATCATCCTGGGCAGCCTTTACCACGGGGACCACCTTTCCAGGGCCATGTACCAGCGGAT
CTCCAACATAGAGGACCTGCCACCTCTCTACACCCTCAACAAGCCTTTGCTCAGTGGCATCAGCAATGCA
GAAGCACGGCAGCCAGGGAAGGCCCCCAACTTCAGTGTCAACTGGACGGTAGGCGACTCCGCTATTGAGG
TCATCAACGCCACGACTGGGAAGGATGAGCTGGGCCGCGCGTCCCGCCTGTGTAAGCACGCGTTGTACTG
TCGCTGGATGCGTGTGCACGGCAAGGTTCCCTCCCACTTACTACGCTCCAAGATTACCAAACCCAACGTG
TACCATGAGTCCAAGCTGGCGGCAAAGGAGTACCAGGCCGCCAAGGCGCGTCTGTTCACAGCCTTCATCA
AGGCGGGGCTGGGGGCCTGGGTGGAGAAGCCCACCGAGCAGGACCAGTTCTCACTCACGCCCAGCGGCAG
CGAGACTCCCGGGACCTCAGAGTCCGCCACACCAGAAGGCCGGGTTTTCATCATTAAGAGCTACTCTGAG
GACGATATTCACCGTTCCATTAAGTATAATATTTGGTGCAGCACAGAGCATGGTAACAAGAGACTGGATG
CTGCTTATCGTTCCATGAACGGGAAAGGCCCCGTTTACTTACTTTTCAGTGTCAACGGCAGTGGACACTT
CTGTGGCGTGGCAGAAATGAAATCTGCTGTGGACTACAACACATGTGCAGGTGTGTGGTCCCAGGACAAA
TGGAAGGGTCGTTTTGATGTCAGGTGGATTTTTGTGAAGGACGTTCCCAATAGCCAACTGCGACACATTC
GCCTAGAGAACAACGAGAATAAACCAGTGACCAACTCTAGGGACACTCAGGAAGTGCCTCTGGAAAAGGC
TAAGCAGGTGTTGAAAATTATAGCCAGCTACAAGCACACCACTTCCATTTTTGATGACTTCTCACACTAT
GAGAAACGCCAAGAGGAAGAAGAAAGTGTTAAAAAGGAACGTCAAGGTCGTGGGAAACTCGAGTACCCCT
ACGACGTGCCCGACTACGCCTGAGTTTAAACTTAAACCCGCTGATCAGCCTCGACTGTGCCTTCTAGTTG
CCAGCCATCTGTTGTTTGCCCCTCCCCCGTGCCTTCCTTGACCCTGGAAGGTGCCACTCCCACTGTCCTT
TCCTAATAAAATGAGGAAATTGCATCGCATTGTCTGAGTAGGTGTCATTCTATTCTGGGGGGTGGGGTGG
GGCAGGACAGCAAGGGGGAGGATTGGGAAGACAATAGCAGGCATGCTGGGGATGCGGTGGGCTCTATGGC
TTCTGAGGCGGAAAGAACCAGCTGGGGCTCGATACCGTCGACCTCTAGCTAGAGCTTGGCGTAATCATGG
TCATAGCTGTTTCCTGTGTGAAATTGTTATCCGCTCACAATTCCACACAACATACGAGCCGGAAGCATAA
AGTGTAAAGCCTAGGGTGCCTAATGAGTGAGCTAACTCACATTAATTGCGTTGCGCTCACTGCCCGCTTT
CCAGTCGGGAAACCTGTCGTGCCAGCTGCATTAATGAATCGGCCAACGCGCGGGGAGAGGCGGTTTGCGT
ATTGGGCGCTCTTCCGCTTCCTCGCTCACTGACTCGCTGCGCTCGGTCGTTCGGCTGCGGCGAGCGGTAT
CAGCTCACTCAAAGGCGGTAATACGGTTATCCACAGAATCAGGGGATAACGCAGGAAAGAACATGTGAGC
AAAAGGCCAGCAAAAGGCCAGGAACCGTAAAAAGGCCGCGTTGCTGGCGTTTTTCCATAGGCTCCGCCCC
CCTGACGAGCATCACAAAAATCGACGCTCAAGTCAGAGGTGGCGAAACCCGACAGGACTATAAAGATACC
AGGCGTTTCCCCCTGGAAGCTCCCTCGTGCGCTCTCCTGTTCCGACCCTGCCGCTTACCGGATACCTGTC
CGCCTTTCTCCCTTCGGGAAGCGTGGCGCTTTCTCATAGCTCACGCTGTAGGTATCTCAGTTCGGTGTAG
GTCGTTCGCTCCAAGCTGGGCTGTGTGCACGAACCCCCCGTTCAGCCCGACCGCTGCGCCTTATCCGGTA
ACTATCGTCTTGAGTCCAACCCGGTAAGACACGACTTATCGCCACTGGCAGCAGCCACTGGTAACAGGAT
TAGCAGAGCGAGGTATGTAGGCGGTGCTACAGAGTTCTTGAAGTGGTGGCCTAACTACGGCTACACTAGA
AGAACAGTATTTGGTATCTGCGCTCTGCTGAAGCCAGTTACCTTCGGAAAAAGAGTTGGTAGCTCTTGAT
CCGGCAAACAAACCACCGCTGGTAGCGGTGGTTTTTTTGTTTGCAAGCAGCAGATTACGCGCAGAAAAAA
AGGATCTCAAGAAGATCCTTTGATCTTTTCTACGGGGTCTGACGCTCAGTGGAACGAAAACTCACGTTAA
GGGATTTTGGTCATGAGATTATCAAAAAGGATCTTCACCTAGATCCTTTTAAATTAAAAATGAAGTTTTA
AATCAATCTAAAGTATATATGAGTAAACTTGGTCTGACAGTTACCAATGCTTAATCAGTGAGGCACCTAT
CTCAGCGATCTGTCTATTTCGTTCATCCATAGTTGCCTGACTCCCCGTCGTGTAGATAACTACGATACGG
GAGGGCTTACCATCTGGCCCCAGTGCTGCAATGATACCGCGAGACCCACGCTCACCGGCTCCAGATTTAT
CAGCAATAAACCAGCCAGCCGGAAGGGCCGAGCGCAGAAGTGGTCCTGCAACTTTATCCGCCTCCATCCA
GTCTATTAATTGTTGCCGGGAAGCTAGAGTAAGTAGTTCGCCAGTTAATAGTTTGCGCAACGTTGTTGCC
ATTGCTACAGGCATCGTGGTGTCACGCTCGTCGTTTGGTATGGCTTCATTCAGCTCCGGTTCCCAACGAT
CAAGGCGAGTTACATGATCCCCCATGTTGTGCAAAAAAGCGGTTAGCTCCTTCGGTCCTCCGATCGTTGT
CAGAAGTAAGTTGGCCGCAGTGTTATCACTCATGGTTATGGCAGCACTGCATAATTCTCTTACTGTCATG
CCATCCGTAAGATGCTTTTCTGTGACTGGTGAGTACTCAACCAAGTCATTCTGAGAATAGTGTATGCGGC
GACCGAGTTGCTCTTGCCCGGCGTCAATACGGGATAATACCGCGCCACATAGCAGAACTTTAAAAGTGCT
CATCATTGGAAAACGTTCTTCGGGGCGAAAACTCTCAAGGATCTTACCGCTGTTGAGATCCAGTTCGATG
TAACCCACTCGTGCACCCAACTGATCTTCAGCATCTTTTACTTTCACCAGCGTTTCTGGGTGAGCAAAAA
CAGGAAGGCAAAATGCCGCAAAAAAGGGAATAAGGGCGACACGGAAATGTTGAATACTCATACTCTTCCT
TTTTCAATATTATTGAAGCATTTATCAGGGTTATTGTCTCATGAGCGGATACATATTTGAATGTATTTAG
AAAAATAAACAAATAGGGGTTCCGCGCACATTTCCCCGAAAAGTGCCACCTGACGTCGACGGATCGGGAG
ATCGATCTCCCGATCCCCTAGGGTCGACTCTCAGTACAATCTGCTCTGATGCCGCATAGTTAAGCCAGTA
TCTGCTCCCTGCTTGTGTGTTGGAGGTCGCTGAGTAGTGCGCGAGCAAAATTTAAGCTACAACAAGGCAA
GGCTTGACCGACAATTGCATGAAGAATCTGCTTAGGGTTAGGCGTTTTGCGCTGCTTCGCGATGTACGGG
CCAGATATACGCGTTGACATTGATTATTGACTAGTTATTAATAGTAATCAATTACGGGGTCATTAGTTCA
TAGCCCATATATGGAGTTCCGCGTTACATAACTTACGGTAAATGGCCCGCCTGGCTGACCGCCCAACGAC
CCCCGCCCATTGACGTCAATAATGACGTATGTTCCCATAGTAACGCCAATAGGGACTTTCCATTGACGTC
AATGGGTGGAGTATTTACGGTAAACTGCCCACTTGGCAGTACATCAAGTGTATC
